>Addgene plasmid #126822 | Pm_P12-Cd4-bio-His | addgene full sequence | sequence record 245649 | Addgene NGS Result
GACATTGATTATTGACTAGTTATTAATAGTAATCAATTACGGGGTCATTAGTTCATAGCCCATATATGGA
GTTCCGCGTTACATAACTTACGGTAAATGGCCCGCCTGGCTGACCGCCCAACGACCCCCGCCCATTGACG
TCAATAATGACGTATGTTCCCATAGTAACGCCAATAGGGACTTTCCATTGACGTCAATGGGTGGAGTATT
TACGGTAAACTGCCCACTTGGCAGTACATCAAGTGTATCATATGCCAAGTCCGCCCCCTATTGACGTCAA
TGACGGTAAATGGCCCGCCTGGCATTATGCCCAGTACATGACCTTACGGGACTTTCCTACTTGGCAGTAC
ATCTACGTATTAGTCATCGCTATTACCATGGTGATGCGGTTTTGGCAGTACACCAATGGGCGTGGATAGC
GGTTTGACTCACGGGGATTTCCAAGTCTCCACCCCATTGACGTCAATGGGAGTTTGTTTTGGCACCAAAA
TCAACGGGACTTTCCAAAATGTCGTAATAACCCCGCCCCGTTGACGCAAATGGGCGGTAGGCGTGTACGG
TGGGAGGTCTATATAAGCAGAGCTCGTTTAGTGAACCGTCAGATCCTCACTCTCTTCCGCATCGCTGTCT
GCGAGGGCCAGCTGTTGGGCTCGCGGTTGAGGACAAACTCTTCGCGGTCTTTCCAGTACTCTTGGATCGG
AAACCCGTCGGCCTCCGAACGGTACTCCGCCACCGAGGGACCTGAGCGAGTCCGCATCGACCGGATCGGA
AAACCTCTCGAGAAAGGCGTCTAACCAGTCACAGTCGCAAGGTAGGCTGAGCACCGTGGCGGGCGGCAGC
GGGTGGCGGTCGGGGTTGTTTCTGGCGGAGGTGCTGCTGATGATGTAATTAAAGTAGGCGGTCTTGAGAC
GGCGGATGGTCGAGGTGAGGTGTGGCAGGCTTGAGATCCAGCTGTTGGGGTGAGTACTCCCTCTCAAAAG
CGGGCATTACTTCTGCGCTAAGATTGTCAGTTTCCAAAAACGAGGAGGATTTGATATTCACCTGGCCCGA
TCTGGCCATACACTTGAGTGACAATGACATCCACTTTGCCTTTCTCTCCACAGGTGTCCACTCCCAGGTC
CAAGTTTGCCACCATGGAGTTTCAGACCCAGGTACTCATGTCCCTGCTGCTCTGCATGTCTGGTGCGGCC
GCCTACAAGACCAACGACGACTGCGACTTCACCCGCGAGCCCCTGAACGTGGCCTGGAACAACAGAAACA
ACGCCCTGGCCCCTGTGGACATGGAAGATGAGCCCTACGACAACGACAACAACATCAAGTACTGCGTGAA
GTTCACCAAGGGCTTCGAGATCCTGACCTTCATCTGCCCCAAGAAGGGCATCAACTACGAGGGCATCGAG
ATGCGGCCCAAAGAGTGCTTCGAGAAGATCAGAATCAACGGCCGGGACGAGAACTTCGCCGAGATTCTGA
AGGGCAGCATCTTCGAGAGCAGCGAGACAGACAGCATCATCATCCGGCGGGTGTTCATCCCTCCCACCAT
CTACGCCGACATGGTCATCGAGTGCACCTGTGACAACAGCCTCACCTTCAAAGAGAACTTCATCGGCGCC
AGAGGCATCATGCGGGTGCACCTGAAGCGGAACAAGATCTTCGGCTGCGATTTCGACAGCAACATCGACG
GCGACGACAGCACCTACGGCAGATCCGATGGCGGCACCAGAAACAAGTGCGAGGGCCGGCTGGACAACAA
CTGCGAGGAAAGCAAGAGCGGGCGGAGCGCCTTCGTGAAGTACTACGACAAGAGCAAGATCCGGTCCAAC
GAGGCCATCACATGCAATGTGGCCATCAACAAGAAAGAGGTGTACCTGGGCCTGATCTGCCCCGAGGGCT
ACACAATCTACCCCAGCGACTGCTTTGAGAACGTGCTGTACGAGAACAAGATTGTGAACATCAAAGAGCT
GCTCGTCAGCCACGACATCAAGCTGCACATCGACAAGAAAAAGCGGATGAGCTTCGCCACCTTCATCCTG
AACAAGAACGAGAACCCTAAGGGCTTCAGCTGCCAGTGCGTGAAGAACAACGATAACATCTTCCCACTGC
AGGCCAACTTCGAGTACGCCAATTACGAGAGCTTCTCTGGCGCGCCGTCGACCTCCATCACGGCCTATAA
GAGTGAGGGGGAGTCAGCGGAGTTCTCCTTCCCACTCAACCTTGGAGAGGAAAGCCTGCAGGGAGAGTTG
AGATGGAAGGCAGAGAAGGCTCCTTCTTCCCAGTCCTGGATCACCTTCTCCCTAAAGAACCAAAAGGTGT
CTGTGCAGAAGTCTACTAGCAACCCCAAGTTCCAGCTGTCCGAAACGCTCCCACTCACCCTTCAGATACC
CCAGGTCTCCCTTCAGTTTGCTGGTTCTGGCAACCTGACCCTGACTCTGGACAGAGGGATACTGTATCAG
GAAGTGAACCTGGTGGTGATGAAAGTGACTCAGCCCGACAGCAACACTTTGACCTGTGAGGTGATGGGAC
CCACCTCACCCAAGATGAGACTGATCTTGAAGCAGGAGAATCAGGAGGCCAGGGTCTCCAGGCAGGAGAA
AGTGATTCAAGTGCAGGCCCCTGAAGCAGGGGTGTGGCAATGTCTACTGAGTGAAGGTGAAGAGGTCAAG
ATGGACTCCAAGATCCAGGTTTTATCCAAAGGGTTGAATTCCGGCAGCCTGCACCACATCCTGGACGCCC
AGAAGATGCTGTGGAACCACAGGGACAGGAACCTGCCTCCTCTGGCCCCTCTGGGCCCCCACCACCATCA
CCACCATTGAGTCTAGACACGTGATTAATTAAGGATCCCCCGACCTCGACCTCTGGCTAATAAAGGAAAT
TTATTTTCATTGCAATAGTGTGTTGGAATTTTTTGTGTCTCTCACTCGGAAGGACATATGGGAGGGCAAA
TCATTTGGTCGAGATCCCTCGGAGATCTCTAGCTAGAGGATCGATCCCCGCCCCGGACGAACTAAACCTG
ACTACGACATCTCTGCCCCTTCTTCGCGGGGCAGTGCATGTAATCCCTTCAGTTGGTTGGTACAACTTGC
CAACTGGGCCCTGTTCCACATGTGACACGGGGGGGGACCAAACACAAAGGGGTTCTCTGACTGTAGTTGA
CATCCTTATAAATGGATGTGCACATTTGCCAACACTGAGTGGCTTTCATCCTGGAGCAGACTTTGCAGTC
TGTGGACTGCAACACAACATTGCCTTTATGTGTAACTCTTGGCTGAAGCTCTTACACCAATGCTGGGGGA
CATGTACCTCCCAGGGGCCCAGGAAGACTACGGGAGGCTACACCAACGTCAATCAGAGGGGCCTGTGTAG
CTACCGATAAGCGGACCCTCAAGAGGGCATTAGCAATAGTGTTTATAAGGCCCCCTTGTTAACCCTAAAC
GGGTAGCATATGCTTCCCGGGTAGTAGTATATACTATCCAGACTAACCCTAATTCAATAGCATATGTTAC
CCAACGGGAAGCATATGCTATCGAATTAGGGTTAGTAAAAGGGTCCTAAGGAACAGCGATATCTCCCACC
CCATGAGCTGTCACGGTTTTATTTACATGGGGTCAGGATTCCACGAGGGTAGTGAACCATTTTAGTCACA
AGGGCAGTGGCTGAAGATCAAGGAGCGGGCAGTGAACTCTCCTGAATCTTCGCCTGCTTCTTCATTCTCC
TTCGTTTAGCTAATAGAATAACTGCTGAGTTGTGAACAGTAAGGTGTATGTGAGGTGCTCGAAAACAAGG
TTTCAGGTGACGCCCCCAGAATAAAATTTGGACGGGGGGTTCAGTGGTGGCATTGTGCTATGACACCAAT
ATAACCCTCACAAACCCCTTGGGCAATAAATACTAGTGTAGGAATGAAACATTCTGAATATCTTTAACAA
TAGAAATCCATGGGGTGGGGACAAGCCGTAAAGACTGGATGTCCATCTCACACGAATTTATGGCTATGGG
CAACACATAATCCTAGTGCAATATGATACTGGGGTTATTAAGATGTGTCCCAGGCAGGGACCAAGACAGG
TGAACCATGTTGTTACACTCTATTTGTAACAAGGGGAAAGAGAGTGGACGCCGACAGCAGCGGACTCCAC
TGGTTGTCTCTAACACCCCCGAAAATTAAACGGGGCTCCACGCCAATGGGGCCCATAAACAAAGACAAGT
GGCCACTCTTTTTTTTGAAATTGTGGAGTGGGGGCACGCGTCAGCCCCCACACGCCGCCCTGCGGTTTTG
GACTGTAAAATAAGGGTGTAATAACTTGGCTGATTGTAACCCCGCTAACCACTGCGGTCAAACCACTTGC
CCACAAAACCACTAATGGCACCCCGGGGAATACCTGCATAAGTAGGTGGGCGGGCCAAGATAGGGGCGCG
ATTGCTGCGATCTGGAGGACAAATTACACACACTTGCGCCTGAGCGCCAAGCACAGGGTTGTTGGTCCTC
ATATTCACGAGGTCGCTGAGAGCACGGTGGGCTAATGTTGCCATGGGTAGCATATACTACCCAAATATCT
GGATAGCATATGCTATCCTAATCTATATCTGGGTAGCATAGGCTATCCTAATCTATATCTGGGTAGCATA
TGCTATCCTAATCTATATCTGGGTAGTATATGCTATCCTAATTTATATCTGGGTAGCATAGGCTATCCTA
ATCTATATCTGGGTAGCATATGCTATCCTAATCTATATCTGGGTAGTATATGCTATCCTAATCTGTATCC
GGGTAGCATATGCTATCCTAATAGAGATTAGGGTAGTATATGCTATCCTAATTTATATCTGGGTAGCATA
TACTACCCAAATATCTGGATAGCATATGCTATCCTAATCTATATCTGGGTAGCATATGCTATCCTAATCT
ATATCTGGGTAGCATAGGCTATCCTAATCTATATCTGGGTAGCATATGCTATCCTAATCTATATCTGGGT
AGTATATGCTATCCTAATTTATATCTGGGTAGCATAGGCTATCCTAATCTATATCTGGGTAGCATATGCT
ATCCTAATCTATATCTGGGTAGTATATGCTATCCTAATCTGTATCCGGGTAGCATATGCTATCCTCATGA
TAAGCTGTCAAACATGAGAATTTTCTTGAAGACGAAAGGGCCTCGTGATACGCCTATTTTTATAGGTTAA
TGTCATGATAATAATGGTTTCTTAGACGTCAGGTGGCACTTTTCGGGGAAATGTGCGCGGAACCCCTATT
TGTTTATTTTTCTAAATACATTCAAATATGTATCCGCTCATGAGACAATAACCCTGATAAATGCTTCAAT
AATATTGAAAAAGGAAGAGTATGAGTATTCAACATTTCCGTGTCGCCCTTATTCCCTTTTTTGCGGCATT
TTGCCTTCCTGTTTTTGCTCACCCAGAAACGCTGGTGAAAGTAAAAGATGCTGAAGATCAGTTGGGTGCA
CGAGTGGGTTACATCGAACTGGATCTCAACAGCGGTAAGATCCTTGAGAGTTTTCGCCCCGAAGAACGTT
TTCCAATGATGAGCACTTTTAAAGTTCTGCTATGTGGCGCGGTATTATCCCGTGTTGACGCCGGGCAAGA
GCAACTCGGTCGCCGCATACACTATTCTCAGAATGACTTGGTTGAGTACTCACCAGTCACAGAAAAGCAT
CTTACGGATGGCATGACAGTAAGAGAATTATGCAGTGCTGCCATAACCATGAGTGATAACACTGCGGCCA
ACTTACTTCTGACAACGATCGGAGGACCGAAGGAGCTAACCGCTTTTTTGCACAACATGGGGGATCATGT
AACTCGCCTTGATCGTTGGGAACCGGAGCTGAATGAAGCCATACCAAACGACGAGCGTGACACCACGATG
CCTGCAGCAATGGCAACAACGTTGCGCAAACTATTAACTGGCGAACTACTTACTCTAGCTTCCCGGCAAC
AATTAATAGACTGGATGGAGGCGGATAAAGTTGCAGGACCACTTCTGCGCTCGGCCCTTCCGGCTGGCTG
GTTTATTGCTGATAAATCTGGAGCCGGTGAGCGTGGGTCTCGCGGTATCATTGCAGCACTGGGGCCAGAT
GGTAAGCCCTCCCGTATCGTAGTTATCTACACGACGGGGAGTCAGGCAACTATGGATGAACGAAATAGAC
AGATCGCTGAGATAGGTGCCTCACTGATTAAGCATTGGTAACTGTCAGACCAAGTTTACTCATATATACT
TTAGATTGATTTAAAACTTCATTTTTAATTTAAAAGGATCTAGGTGAAGATCCTTTTTGATAATCTCATG
ACCAAAATCCCTTAACGTGAGTTTTCGTTCCACTGAGCGTCAGACCCCGTAGAAAAGATCAAAGGATCTT
CTTGAGATCCTTTTTTTCTGCGCGTAATCTGCTGCTTGCAAACAAAAAAACCACCGCTACCAGCGGTGGT
TTGTTTGCCGGATCAAGAGCTACCAACTCTTTTTCCGAAGGTAACTGGCTTCAGCAGAGCGCAGATACCA
AATACTGTTCTTCTAGTGTAGCCGTAGTTAGGCCACCACTTCAAGAACTCTGTAGCACCGCCTACATACC
TCGCTCTGCTAATCCTGTTACCAGTGGCTGCTGCCAGTGGCGATAAGTCGTGTCTTACCGGGTTGGACTC
AAGACGATAGTTACCGGATAAGGCGCAGCGGTCGGGCTGAACGGGGGGTTCGTGCACACAGCCCAGCTTG
GAGCGAACGACCTACACCGAACTGAGATACCTACAGCGTGAGCTATGAGAAAGCGCCACGCTTCCCGAAG
GGAGAAAGGCGGACAGGTATCCGGTAAGCGGCAGGGTCGGAACAGGAGAGCGCACGAGGGAGCTTCCAGG
GGGAAACGCCTGGTATCTTTATAGTCCTGTCGGGTTTCGCCACCTCTGACTTGAGCGTCGATTTTTGTGA
TGCTCGTCAGGGGGGCGGAGCCTATGGAAAAACGCCAGCAACGCGGCCTTTTTACGGTTCCTGGCCTTTT
GCTGGCCTTTTGCTCACATGTTCTTTCCTGCGTTATCCCCTGATTCTGTGGATAACCGTATTACCGCCTT
TGAGTGAGCTGATACCGCTCGCCGCAGCCGAACGACCGAGCGCAGCGAGTCAGTGAGCGAGGAAGCGGAA
GAGCGCCCAATACGCAAACCGCCTCTCCCCGCGCGTTGGCCGATTCATTAATGCAGCTGGCACGACAGGT
TTCCCGACTGGAAAGCGGGCAGTGAGCGCAACGCAATTAATGTGAGTTAGCTCACTCATTAGGCACCCCA
GGCTTTACACTTTATGCTTCCGGCTCGTATGTTGTGTGGAATTGTGAGCGGATAACAATTTCACACAGGA
AACAGCTATGACCATGATTACGCCAAGCTCTAGCTAGAGGTCGACCAATTCTCATGTTTGACAGCTTATC
ATCGCAGATCCGGGCAACGTTGTTGCCATTGCTGCAGGCGCAGAACTGGTAGGTATGGAAGATCTATACA
TTGAATCAATATTGGCAATTAGCCATATTAGTCATTGGTTATATAGCATAAATCAATATTGGCTATTGGC
CATTGCATACGTTGTATCTATATCATAATATGTACATTTATATTGGCTCATGTCCAATATGACCGCCATG
TT
Features (pLannotate 1.2.2; 19 found; start..end, strand, type, name):
      1..380     +  enhancer       CMV enhancer: human cytomegalovirus immediate early enhancer
    382..581     +  promoter       CMV promoter: human cytomegalovirus (CMV) immediate early promoter
    649..687     +  misc_feature   Ad SA (fragment): adenovirus major late transcript splice acceptor (Friedrich and Soriano, 1991)
    720..929     -  CDS            PTP (fragment): TERM_ADE02 - Experimental evidence at protein level: Swiss-Prot protein existence level 1. Protein covalently bound to the viral DNA that acts as a primer for viral genomic replication by DNA strand displacement. Assembles on the viral origin of replication in an initiation complex with viral polymerase, DBP, host NFIA and host POU2F1/OCT1. During initiation, the polymerase covalently couples the first dCTP with Ser- 580 of pTP. The terminal protein stimulates the template activity over 20 fold compared to protein-free templates. Neo-synthesized viral genomes are linked to two preterminal prot
    960..1049    +  intron         chimeric intron (fragment): chimera between introns from adenovirus and immunoglobulin heavy chain genes
   1068..1114    +  CDS            IgH signal sequence (fragment): signal sequence from the mouse immunoglobulin heavy chain variable region
   1212..2117    +  CDS            PF12P_PLABA: Protein inferred from homology: Swiss-Prot protein existence level 3. From Plasmodium berghei (strain Anka).
   2139..2699    +  CDS            Cd4 (fragment): CD4_RAT - Experimental evidence at protein level: Swiss-Prot protein existence level 1. Integral membrane glycoprotein that plays an essential role in the immune response and serves multiple functions in responses against both external and internal offenses. In T-cells, functions primarily as a coreceptor for MHC class II molecule:peptide complex. The antigens presented by class II peptides are derived from extracellular proteins while class I peptides are derived from cytosolic proteins. Interacts simultaneously with the T-cell receptor (TCR) and the MHC class II presented by antigen presenti
   2859..2914    +  polyA_signal   β-globin poly(A) signal: rabbit β-globin polyadenylation signal (Gil and Proudfoot, 1987)
   3428..5109    -  rep_origin     oriP (fragment): Epstein-Barr virus oriP replication origin (Yates et al., 2000)
   5236..5340    +  promoter       AmpR promoter: bla
   5341..6201    +  CDS            AmpR: β-lactamase; bla; confers resistance to ampicillin, carbenicillin, and related antibiotics
   6372..6960    +  rep_origin     ori: high-copy-number ColE1/pMB1/pBR322/pUC origin of replication
   7143..7235    +  CDS            lacI (fragment): lac repressor; lacI; The lac repressor binds to the lac operator to inhibit transcription in E. coli. This inhibition can be relieved by adding lactose or isopropyl-β-D-thiogalactopyranoside (IPTG).
   7248..7269    +  protein_bind   CAP binding site: CAP binding activates transcription in the presence of cAMP. E. coli catabolite activator protein
   7284..7314    +  promoter       lac promoter: promoter for the E. coli lac operon
   7322..7338    +  protein_bind   lac operator: The lac repressor binds to the lac operator to inhibit transcription in E. coli. This inhibition can be relieved by adding lactose or isopropyl-β-D-thiogalactopyranoside (IPTG). lac repressor encoded by lacI
   7408..7424    +  promoter       tet promoter (fragment): E. coli promoter for tetracycline efflux protein gene
   7434..7459    -  CDS            bla(M) (fragment): β-lactamase lacking the signal sequence; bla(M); allows cytosolic expression of β-lactamase
