[The description below was written by a language model from this plasmid's Addgene catalogue record and pLannotate feature annotations shown in this document.]
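Description:
Pm_P12-Cd4-bio-His is a 7,632 bp mammalian expression plasmid built on the pTT3 backbone for producing a recombinant Plasmodium malariae protein in mammalian cells. It is maintained in E. coli through a high-copy ColE1/pUC-type origin and selected with ampicillin via the β-lactamase gene. The backbone also carries a fragment of the Epstein-Barr virus oriP, an element that supports episomal retention in cells supplying EBNA1. Small remnants of lac regulatory sequences and other bacterial elements are annotated but appear to be backbone residue without a role in expression.

The expression cassette is driven by the CMV immediate early enhancer and promoter. These are followed by adenovirus-derived leader and splice sequences and a chimeric intron fragment, which typically improve transcript processing and translation. The annotated adenoviral terminal protein fragment on the opposite strand most likely reflects this leader region rather than a real coding unit. A fragment matching a mouse immunoglobulin heavy chain signal sequence precedes the insert, consistent with directing the product into the secretory pathway. The chemically synthesised 944 bp P12 (P12p) insert sits between retained NotI and AscI sites. The annotation tool identifies it by homology to the P. berghei P12p protein.

The insert is fused at its C terminus to rat Cd4 domains 3 and 4, then, according to the catalogue, a biotinylation ("bio") tag and a 6His tag, although these short tags are not individually annotated. A rabbit β-globin polyadenylation signal ends the transcript. The tags would allow purification and oriented capture of the protein. The associated publication places the construct in a panel of antigens from human-infective Plasmodium species for serological surveillance.
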