Addgene plasmid #126822: Pm_P12-Cd4-bio-His
Purpose: Expression of recombinant P. malariae protein in mammalian cells
Depositing lab: Gavin Wright. Depositing organization: Wellcome Sanger Institute. Publication: A panel of recombinant proteins from human-infective Plasmodium species for serological surveillance. Muller-Sienerth N, Shilts J, Kadir KA, Yman V, Homann MV, Asghar M, Ngasala B, Singh B, Farnert A, Wright GJ. Malar J. 2020 Jan 17;19(1):31. doi: 10.1186/s12936-020-3111-5. PubMed 31952523.
Backbone
  Vector backbone: pTT3
  Backbone manufacturer: Yves Durocher, NRC
  Backbone size w/o insert (bp): 6688
  Total vector size (bp): 7632
  Vector type: Mammalian Expression
Growth in bacteria
  Bacterial resistance: Ampicillin, 100 μg/mL
  Growth temperature: 37°C
  Growth strain: DH5alpha
  Copy number: High Copy
Gene/Insert
  Gene/Insert name: P12 (alt names: PmUG01_11050400; P12p)
  Species: Plasmodium malariae
  Insert size (bp): 944
  GenBank ID: SCO93251.1
  Entrez Gene: P12p (a.k.a. PMUG01_11050400)
  Promoter: CMV
  Tag / fusion protein: ratCd4(d3+4)-bio-6His (C terminal on backbone)
  Cloning method: Restriction Enzyme; 5′ cloning site NotI (not destroyed); 3′ cloning site AscI (not destroyed)
  Sequencing primers: 5′ CMV-F
Resource information
  A portion of this plasmid was derived from a plasmid made by: Insert was chemically synthesised.
Terms and licenses: Academic/Nonprofit Terms; Industry Terms: Not Available to Industry
How to cite: Pm_P12-Cd4-bio-His was a gift from Gavin Wright (Addgene plasmid # 126822 ; http://n2t.net/addgene:126822 ; RRID:Addgene_126822)
